>Addgene plasmid #136740 | pISH-Olfr167 | addgene full sequence | sequence record 273396 | Addgene NGS Result
GGCCTCTTCGCTATTACGCCAGCTGGCGAAAGGGGGATGTGCTGCAAGGCGATTAAGTTGGGTAACGCCA
GGGTTTTCCCAGTCACGACGTTGTAAAACGACGGCCAGTGAATTGTAATACGACTCACTATAGGGCGAAT
TGGGCCCGACGTCGCATGCTCCCGGCCGCCATGGCGGCCGCGGGAATTCGATTTGATCCTCCTCATCCTC
CTGGATTCACATCTCCACACACCCATGTATTTTTTACTTAGTCAGCTTTCTCTTATTGACTTAAATTACA
TCTCTACCATTGTCCCTAAAATGGTATCTGACTTTATGTTAGGTAATAAATACATCTCCTTCATTGGGTG
TGGATTTCAGATTTTCCTCTTCTTGACTTTTGGGGGTGCAGAAACCCTTTTGTTGGCATCTATGGCCTAT
GACCGTTATGTGGCTATTTGTTTTCCTCTCCACTATGCCACACATATGAATAAAAGAGTCTGTGTGATGA
TGATAACAGGAGCTTGGATTCTGGGCTCCATTAATTCCTGTGCTCATACTGGATATGCACTCCAAATTCC
TTACTGCAGATCCAGAGCCATCAACCATTTCTTCTGTGATGTCCCTGCCATGTTGACTCTGGCTTGCACA
GACACATGGGTCTATGAGTATACAGTGTTTGTGAGTACAATCCTCTTTCTTGTGTTTCCATTCATTGGAA
TAGTGTGTTCCTATGGTCGTGTTTTCCTTGCTAATCACTAGTGAATTCGCGGCCGCCTGCAGGTCGACCA
TATGGGAGAGCTCCCAACGCGTTGGATGCATAGCTTGAGTATTCTATAGTGTCACCTAAATAGCTTGGCG
TAATCATGGTCATAGCTGTTTCCTGTGTGAAATTGTTATCCGCTCACAATTCCACACAACATACGAGCCG
GAAGCATAAAGTGTAAAGCCTGGGGTGCCTAATGAGTGAGCTAACTCACATTAATTGCGTTGCGCTCACT
GCCCGCTTTCCAGTCGGGAAACCTGTCGTGCCAGCTGCATTAATGAATCGGCCAACGCGCGGGGAGAGGC
GGTTTGCGTATTGGGCGCTCTTCCGCTTCCTCGCTCACTGACTCGCTGCGCTCGGTCGTTCGGCTGCGGC
GAGCGGTATCAGCTCACTCAAAGGCGGTAATACGGTTATCCACAGAATCAGGGGATAACGCAGGAAAGAA
CATGTGAGCAAAAGGCCAGCAAAAGGCCAGGAACCGTAAAAAGGCCGCGTTGCTGGCGTTTTTCCATAGG
CTCCGCCCCCCTGACGAGCATCACAAAAATCGACGCTCAAGTCAGAGGTGGCGAAACCCGACAGGACTAT
AAAGATACCAGGCGTTTCCCCCTGGAAGCTCCCTCGTGCGCTCTCCTGTTCCGACCCTGCCGCTTACCGG
ATACCTGTCCGCCTTTCTCCCTTCGGGAAGCGTGGCGCTTTCTCATAGCTCACGCTGTAGGTATCTCAGT
TCGGTGTAGGTCGTTCGCTCCAAGCTGGGCTGTGTGCACGAACCCCCCGTTCAGCCCGACCGCTGCGCCT
TATCCGGTAACTATCGTCTTGAGTCCAACCCGGTAAGACACGACTTATCGCCACTGGCAGCAGCCACTGG
TAACAGGATTAGCAGAGCGAGGTATGTAGGCGGTGCTACAGAGTTCTTGAAGTGGTGGCCTAACTACGGC
TACACTAGAAGAACAGTATTTGGTATCTGCGCTCTGCTGAAGCCAGTTACCTTCGGAAAAAGAGTTGGTA
GCTCTTGATCCGGCAAACAAACCACCGCTGGTAGCGGTGGTTTTTTTGTTTGCAAGCAGCAGATTACGCG
CAGAAAAAAAGGATCTCAAGAAGATCCTTTGATCTTTTCTACGGGGTCTGACGCTCAGTGGAACGAAAAC
TCACGTTAAGGGATTTTGGTCATGAGATTATCAAAAAGGATCTTCACCTAGATCCTTTTAAATTAAAAAT
GAAGTTTTAAATCAATCTAAAGTATATATGAGTAAACTTGGTCTGACAGTTACCAATGCTTAATCAGTGA
GGCACCTATCTCAGCGATCTGTCTATTTCGTTCATCCATAGTTGCCTGACTCCCCGTCGTGTAGATAACT
ACGATACGGGAGGGCTTACCATCTGGCCCCAGTGCTGCAATGATACCGCGAGACCCACGCTCACCGGCTC
CAGATTTATCAGCAATAAACCAGCCAGCCGGAAGGGCCGAGCGCAGAAGTGGTCCTGCAACTTTATCCGC
CTCCATCCAGTCTATTAATTGTTGCCGGGAAGCTAGAGTAAGTAGTTCGCCAGTTAATAGTTTGCGCAAC
GTTGTTGCCATTGCTACAGGCATCGTGGTGTCACGCTCGTCGTTTGGTATGGCTTCATTCAGCTCCGGTT
CCCAACGATCAAGGCGAGTTACATGATCCCCCATGTTGTGCAAAAAAGCGGTTAGCTCCTTCGGTCCTCC
GATCGTTGTCAGAAGTAAGTTGGCCGCAGTGTTATCACTCATGGTTATGGCAGCACTGCATAATTCTCTT
ACTGTCATGCCATCCGTAAGATGCTTTTCTGTGACTGGTGAGTACTCAACCAAGTCATTCTGAGAATAGT
GTATGCGGCGACCGAGTTGCTCTTGCCCGGCGTCAATACGGGATAATACCGCGCCACATAGCAGAACTTT
AAAAGTGCTCATCATTGGAAAACGTTCTTCGGGGCGAAAACTCTCAAGGATCTTACCGCTGTTGAGATCC
AGTTCGATGTAACCCACTCGTGCACCCAACTGATCTTCAGCATCTTTTACTTTCACCAGCGTTTCTGGGT
GAGCAAAAACAGGAAGGCAAAATGCCGCAAAAAAGGGAATAAGGGCGACACGGAAATGTTGAATACTCAT
ACTCTTCCTTTTTCAATATTATTGAAGCATTTATCAGGGTTATTGTCTCATGAGCGGATACATATTTGAA
TGTATTTAGAAAAATAAACAAATAGGGGTTCCGCGCACATTTCCCCGAAAAGTGCCACCTGATGCGGTGT
GAAATACCGCACAGATGCGTAAGGAGAAAATACCGCATCAGGAAATTGTAAGCGTTAATATTTTGTTAAA
ATTCGCGTTAAATTTTTGTTAAATCAGCTCATTTTTTAACCAATAGGCCGAAATCGGCAAAATCCCTTAT
AAATCAAAAGAATAGACCGAGATAGGGT
[37 nt withheld, positions 3179-3215]
AAAGAACGTGGACTCCAACGTCAAAGG
[49 nt withheld, positions 3243-3291]
T
[91 nt withheld, positions 3293-3383]
G
[124 nt withheld, positions 3385-3508]
CCATTCGCCATTCAGGCTGCGCAACTGTTGGGAAGGGCGATCGGTGCG
Features (pLannotate 1.2.2; 14 found; start..end, strand, type, name):
    116..134     +  promoter       T7 promoter: promoter for bacteriophage T7 RNA polymerase
    193..723     +  CDS            Olfr56 (fragment): OLF56_MOUSE - Also known as Mor276-1 From Mus musculus (Mouse).
    739..801     -  CDS            VESPI_VESMG (fragment): Experimental evidence at protein level: Swiss-Prot protein existence level 1. Shows contractile activity on isolated ileum smooth muscle. From Vespa magnifica (Hornet).
    813..831     -  promoter       SP6 promoter: promoter for bacteriophage SP6 RNA polymerase
    873..889     -  protein_bind   lac operator: The lac repressor binds to the lac operator to inhibit transcription in E. coli. This inhibition can be relieved by adding lactose or isopropyl-β-D-thiogalactopyranoside (IPTG). lac repressor encoded by lacI
    897..927     -  promoter       lac promoter: promoter for the E. coli lac operon
    942..963     -  protein_bind   CAP binding site: CAP binding activates transcription in the presence of cAMP. E. coli catabolite activator protein
    976..1068    -  CDS            lacI (fragment): lac repressor; lacI; The lac repressor binds to the lac operator to inhibit transcription in E. coli. This inhibition can be relieved by adding lactose or isopropyl-β-D-thiogalactopyranoside (IPTG).
   1251..1839    -  rep_origin     ori: high-copy-number ColE1/pMB1/pBR322/pUC origin of replication
   2010..2870    -  CDS            AmpR: β-lactamase; bla; confers resistance to ampicillin, carbenicillin, and related antibiotics
   2871..2975    -  promoter       AmpR promoter: bla
   3002..3052    +  misc_feature   bom (fragment): basis of mobility region from pBR322
   3080..3508    -  rep_origin     f1 ori (sequence partly withheld): f1 bacteriophage origin of replication; arrow indicates direction of (+) strand synthesis
   3512..113     -  CDS            lacZα (fragment) (across the origin): LacZα fragment of β-galactosidase; lacZ fragment
