[The description below was written by a language model from this plasmid's Addgene catalogue record and pLannotate feature annotations shown in this document.]
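Description:
pISH-Olfr167 is a small (about 3.6 kb) bacterial plasmid built on the pGEM-T-Easy cloning backbone and catalogued as an in situ probe vector. It serves as a template for in vitro transcription of riboprobes that detect the mouse odorant receptor gene Olfr167 (also known as MOR272-1) by in situ hybridization. It is maintained in E. coli as a high-copy plasmid through a ColE1/pUC-type origin of replication and is selected with ampicillin via the β-lactamase (AmpR) gene and its own promoter. An f1 phage origin is also present, a backbone feature that allows single-stranded DNA production.

The payload is a fragment of mouse Olfr167 sequence placed in the cloning site, interrupting the lacZα fragment, with the lac promoter, operator and CAP binding site lying alongside. The insert is flanked by opposing bacteriophage promoters: T7 upstream reading in one direction and SP6 downstream reading in the other. This lets either strand be transcribed, so that antisense probe and sense control RNA can be made from the same plasmid. The record does not say which promoter yields the antisense strand, nor how the fragment was cloned. The automated annotation labels a roughly 530 nt region of the insert as a fragment of Olfr56 (Mor276-1), which most likely reflects similarity among odorant receptor family members in the annotation database, not a different insert. The short hornet peptide hit next to it, like the small lacI and bom fragments, looks like an incidental match to vector sequence. The construct belongs to a set of probes used to map the zonal expression of odorant receptor genes in the mouse main olfactory epithelium.
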