Addgene plasmid #136740: pISH-Olfr167
Purpose: Template to synthesize riboprobes for in situ hybridization (ISH) for Olfr167
Depositing lab: Peter Mombaerts. Depositing organization: Max Planck Research Unit for Neurogenetics. Publication: The Zonal Organization of Odorant Receptor Gene Choice in the Main Olfactory Epithelium of the Mouse. Zapiec B, Mombaerts P. Cell Rep. 2020 Mar 24;30(12):4220-4234.e5. doi: 10.1016/j.celrep.2020.02.110. PubMed 32209480.
Backbone
  Vector backbone: pGEM-T-Easy
  Vector type: in situ probe
Growth in bacteria
  Bacterial resistance: Ampicillin, 100 μg/mL
  Growth temperature: 37°C
  Growth strain: DH5alpha
  Copy number: High Copy
Gene/Insert
  Gene/Insert name: Olfr167
  Species: M. musculus (mouse)
  Mutation: ISH Probe insert
  Entrez Gene: Olfr167 (a.k.a. MOR272-1)
  Cloning method: Unknown
Terms and licenses: Academic/Nonprofit Terms; Industry Terms: Not Available to Industry
Depositor comments: ISH probe for mouse gene: Olfr167 aka MOR272-1
How to cite: pISH-Olfr167 was a gift from Peter Mombaerts (Addgene plasmid # 136740 ; http://n2t.net/addgene:136740 ; RRID:Addgene_136740)
