>Addgene plasmid #136740 | pISH-Olfr167 | depositor partial sequence | sequence record 263967 | M13f for insert
GGCGATTGGGCCCGACGTCGCATGCTCCCGGCCGCCATGGCGGCCGCGGGAATTCGATTTGATCCTCCTC
ATCCTCCTGGATTCACATCTCCACACACCCATGTATTTTTTACTTAGTCAGCTTTCTCTTATTGACTTAA
ATTACATCTCTACCATTGTCCCTAAAATGGTATCTGACTTTATGTTAGGTAATAAATACATCTCCTTCAT
TGGGTGTGGATTTCAGATTTTCCTCTTCTTGACTTTTGGGGGTGCAGAAACCCTTTTGTTGGCATCTATG
GCCTATGACCGTTATGTGGCTATTTGTTTTCCTCTCCACTATGCCACACATATGAATAAAAGAGTCTGTG
TGATGATGATAACAGGAGCTTGGATTCTGGGCTCCATTAATTCCTGTGCTCATACTGGATATGCACTCCA
AATTCCTTACTGCAGATCCAGAGCCATCAACCATTTCTTCTGTGATGTCCCTGCCATGTTGACTCTGGCT
TGCACAGACACATGGGTCTATGAGTATACAGTGTTTGTGAGTACAATCCTCTTTCTTGTGTTTCCATTCA
TTGGAATAGTGTGTTCCTATGGTCGTGTTTTCCTTGCTAATCACTAGTGAATTCGCGGCCGCCTGCAGGT
CGACCATATGGGAGAGCTCCCAACGCGTTGGATGCATAGCTTGAGTATTCTATAGTGTCACCTAAATAGC
TTGGCGTAATCATGGTCATAGCTGTTTCCTGTGTGAAATTGTTATCCGCTCACAATTCCACACAACATAC
GAGCCGGAAGCATAAAGTGTAAAGCCTGGGGTGCCTAATGAGTGAGCTAACTCACATTAATTGCGTTGCG
CTCACTGCCCGCTTTCCAGTCGGGAAACCTGTCGTGCCAGCTGCATTAATGAATCGGCCAACGCGCGGGG
AGAGGCGGTTTGCGTATTGGGCGCTCTTCCGCTTCCTCGCTCACTGACTCGCTGCGCTCGGTCGTTCGGC
TGCGGCGAGCGGTATCAGCTCACTCAAAGGCGGTAATACGGTTATCCACAGAATCAGGGGATAACGCAGG
AAAGAACATGTGAGCAAAAGGCCAGCAAAAGGCCAGGAACCGTAAAAAGGCCGCGTTGCTGGCGTTTTTC
CATAGGCTCCGCCCCCTGACGAGCATCMCAAAATCGACGCTCAAGTCAGAGGTGGCGAAACCCGA
